Addgene plasmid #47350: pCDNA3-HA/Bmal V435R
Purpose: PcHA-Bmal backbone used for the above mutation. Ref.Genes & Dev 17:1921-1932 2003
Depositing lab: Joseph Takahashi. Depositing organization: University of Texas Southwestern Medical Center. Publication: Crystal structure of the heterodimeric CLOCK:BMAL1 transcriptional activator complex. Huang N, Chelliah Y, Shan Y, Taylor CA, Yoo SH, Partch C, Green CB, Zhang H, Takahashi JS. Science. 2012 Jul 13;337(6091):189-94. doi: 10.1126/science.1222804. Epub 2012 May 31. PubMed 22653727.
Backbone
  Vector backbone: pcDNA3.1
  Vector type: Mammalian Expression
Growth in bacteria
  Bacterial resistance: Ampicillin, 100 μg/mL
  Growth temperature: 37°C
  Growth strain: DH5alpha
  Copy number: Unknown
Gene/Insert
  Gene/Insert name: BMAL
  Species: M. musculus (mouse)
  Mutation: V435R
  Entrez Gene: Bmal1 (a.k.a. Arnt3, Arntl, BMAL1b, MOP3, bHLHe5, bmal1b')
  Promoter: CMV
  Tag / fusion protein: Ha (N terminal on insert)
  Cloning method: Restriction Enzyme; 5′ cloning site unknown (unknown if destroyed); 3′ cloning site unknown (unknown if destroyed)
  Sequencing primers: 5′ CMV-F
Terms and licenses: Academic/Nonprofit Terms; Industry Terms: Not Available to Industry
How to cite: pCDNA3-HA/Bmal V435R was a gift from Joseph Takahashi (Addgene plasmid # 47350 ; http://n2t.net/addgene:47350 ; RRID:Addgene_47350)
