[The description below was written by a language model from this plasmid's Addgene catalogue record.]
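Description:
pCDNA3-HA/Bmal V435R is a mammalian expression plasmid built on a pcDNA3.1-type backbone and carrying mouse Bmal1 (also known as Arntl or MOP3), which encodes the bHLH-PAS transcription factor that partners with CLOCK in the core circadian transcriptional activator complex. The coding sequence is placed under the CMV promoter, which gives strong constitutive expression in transfected mammalian cells. It is fused at its N terminus to an HA epitope tag, so the protein can be detected or immunoprecipitated with anti-HA antibodies. The plasmid is propagated in E. coli under ampicillin selection. The copy number is listed as unknown, and the restriction sites used to clone the insert are not recorded. No feature table is supplied, so other backbone elements, such as any mammalian selection marker or the polyadenylation signal, cannot be confirmed from the record.

The defining feature is a single amino-acid substitution, V435R, introduced into a previously described HA-tagged Bmal1 expression construct that served as the parent. The plasmid is associated with a study reporting the crystal structure of the heterodimeric CLOCK:BMAL1 complex. This suggests the mutant was made to test the contribution of a particular residue identified from the structure, although the record does not say which domain or interface the residue lies in, nor what effect the substitution has. A construct of this kind would typically be used alongside wild-type BMAL1 in transfected cells, for example to compare partner binding by co-immunoprecipitation through the HA tag or to compare transcriptional activity.
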