>Addgene plasmid #47350 | pCDNA3-HA/Bmal V435R | addgene partial sequence | sequence record 69293 | cmv-fwd
CTAGAGAACCCACTGCTTACTGGCTTATCGAAATTAATACGACTCACTATAGGGAGACCCAAGCTTCGAT
CGTCGACATGTACCCATACGATGTTCCAGATTACGCTTCTAGAGGATCCGCGGACCAGAGAATGGACATT
TCCTCAACCATCAGCGACTTCATGTCTCCGGGCCCCACCGACCTACTCTCCGGTTCCCTGGGCACCAGTG
GTGTGGACTGCAATCGCAAGAGGAAAGGCAGTGCCACTGACTACCAAGAAAGTATGGACACAGACAAAGA
TGACCCTCATGGAAGGTTAGAATATGCAGAACACCAAGGAAGGATCAAGAATGCAAGGGAGGCCCACAGT
CAGATTGAAAAGAGGCGTCGGGACAAAATGAACAGTTTCATTGATGAATTGGCTTCTTTGGTACCAACAT
GCAATGCAATGTCCAGGAAGTTAGATAAACTCACCGTGCTAAGGATGGCTGTTCAGCACATGAAAACTTT
GAGAGGTGCCACCAACCCATACACAGAAGCAAACTACAAGCCAACATTTCTATCAGATGACGAACTGAAA
CACCTAATTCTCAGGGCAGCAGATGGATTTTTGTTTGTCGTAGGATGTGACCGAGGGAAGATCCTCTTTG
TCTCCGAGTCTGTCTTCAAGATCCTCAATTATAGCCAGAATGACCTTATTGGCCAGAGCTTGTTTGACTA
CCTGCATCCAAAAGATATTGCCAAAGTTAAGGAACAGCTATCTTCCTCGGACACTGCGCCCCGGGAGCGA
CTCATTGATGCCAAGACTGGACTTCCGGTTAAAACGGATATAACCCCTGGGCCCTCCCGGCTATGCTCTG
GAGCCCGCCGCTCTTTCTTCTGTAGAATGAAGTGCAACAGGCCTTCAGTAAAGGTGGAAGATAAGGACTT
CG
