>Addgene plasmid #47350 | pCDNA3-HA/Bmal V435R | addgene partial sequence | sequence record 69491 | BGH-rev 5'-TAGAAGGCACAGTCGAGG-3'
GGGCCCTCTAGATGCATGCTCGACCTACAGCGGCCATGGCAAGTCACTAAAGTCAACGGGGCCACCCAGC
CCCGCATCTGCTTCCAAGAGGCTCATGATGACAGCCATTGCTGCCTCATCGTTACTGGGACTACTTGATC
CTTGGTCGTTATCTATCATATCGATGCCTATGTGGGGGTTCTCACCAAGAATAGAAGAACTATCAGAATA
GGGATACCCTGGGGTCTCCTGAGCCTGCCCTGGTAATAGTCCAGTGGAAGGAATGTCTGGAGTCCCTCCA
TTTAGAATCTTCTTGCCTCCTGGAGAAGAGGCATCAGGGGGAGGCGTACTTGTGATGTTCAGCGGGCTGG
AGCCACAGCTGGAAGGCGATGACCCTCTTATCCTGTGGATTTCCATGATTTCCTCGGCAATCATTCGACC
TATTTTTCCTGCTCCGGCTCTGGTTCCCCCTGGAATGCCTGGAACAGTGGGATGAGTCCTCTTTGGGCCA
CCTTCTCCAGAGGGCAGCATGCTGTCCATGCTGTGGGGGGGTGCTGTTAGCTGCGGGAAGGTTGGGTCCC
CGCCTTCCAGGACATTGGCTAAAACAACAGTGTTGGTTGAGCGAATGTATTCAACTTCCTTGGTCCACGG
GTTCATGAAACTGAACCATCGACTTCGTAGCGTGATAAAAGAACCATCTTTGATCTTAAACTTATAGCAA
TTAGTTGTGATCTTTTCTCTTGTCTGTAAAACTTGCCTGTGACATTCTGCGAGGTGTCCTATGTCGTCTT
GATGAAAATACTCATAACATGATGTACCTAGAA
